>Addgene plasmid #174919 | pMSR:MSMEG_0775:Dendra | addgene full sequence | sequence record 345405 | Addgene NGS Result
GTCGCTGAAGCGTGGCTACGCCAAGATCGGTCGGCCGGAACTCCGCATCCACGACCTCCGCGCTGTCGGC
GCTACGTTCGCCGCTCAGGCAGGTGCGACGACCAAGGAGCTGATGGCCCGTCTCGGTCACACGACTCCTA
GGATGGCGATGAAGTACCAGATGGCGTCTGAGGCCCGCGACGAGGCTATCGCTGAGGCGATGTCCAAGCT
GGCCAAGACCTCCTGAAACGCAAAAAGCCCCCCTCCCAAGGACACTGAGTCCTAAAGAGGGGGGTTTCTT
GTCAGTACGCGAAGAACCACGCCTGGCCGCGAGCGCCAGCACCGCCGCTCTGTGCGGAGACCTGGGCACC
AGCCCCGCCGCCGCCAGGAGCATTGCCGTTCCCGCCAGAAATCTAGACGGTGACCACAACGCGCCCGCTT
TGATCGGGGACGTCGAAATATTGGATCGTCGGCACCGTCACGGCCGTGGGAGGCGGCACGATCCGCGACG
TGATGATCGGCCGCATCCCCACGGTGCTGCGCAGTGAGCTCTACGCCATCCCGGCGTTGATCTGTGCGTT
CGCACGCACAGGCCCGGTGTGAGAAGGGTCTCTGACGAGCGGGAGAACTCCCTATCAGTGATAGAGTTTG
TCCTCCCTATCAGTGATAGATAGGCTTAAGGAGTAATACGACTCACTATAGGGAGAAGGAGGCCATTATG
GCAGTAGCCCTGAACAAGATCACCGACCGCGTCCATTTCGCCCGCACCGAGCTCGTCAACTGGACGCTGG
TGACCGGTGACGACGGCGTACTGCTCATCGACGCGGGGTTCCCGGGTCAACGTGAGGACGTGCTCGATTC
GGTGCGGCAACTGGGATTCGGTCCCGACGACATCAAGGCCGTGCTGCTCACCCACGCCCACGTCGACCAC
TTCGGCACTGCCATCTGGCTCGCGAAAACCTATGGCACACCGGTGTATTGCCACGCAGACGAAGTCGGCC
ACGCCAGGCGCGAGTACCTGGAGCAGGCCACCCCGGCGGGCGTGGCCCGTCAGGCCTGGCAGCCGCGCTG
GCTGAAGTGGGCACTGGCGATCTCCCGTCAGGGCGCATTCGATCATTCCGGCATTCCTTCGACGCAGGCG
TTCACCCCCGAGATCGGGCTGCCGGGAAATCCCACCGCGATTCCGACTCCCGGACACACCGGCGGGCACT
GCTCCTATCTGGTCGACGGTGTCCTGGTGGCCGGCGACGCTCTGGTGACGGGCCACCCGACCTCCTCGCG
ACGCGGCCCTCAGTTGCTGCATCAGGTGTTCAACCACGACCAGCAGGCGTGTCTGCGCAGCCTCGGTGCG
CTGGGGCTGCTCGACACCGAGGTGCTGCTGCCCGGCCACGGCGACGTCTGGCGCGGCTCGATCCGTGAGA
TGGCGGACCAGGCGGCATCCTCGGCGCCGTCCCCGGCCCGCAAGCTTGGTGCGGCCGCGGGCAACACGCC
TGGCATCAATCTGATCAAGGAGGACATGCGTGTCAAGGTGCATATGGAGGGCAACGTGAACGGTCACGCC
TTCGTGATCGAGGGGGAGGGTAAGGGTAAGCCTTACGAAGGGACCCAGACCGCCAACCTCACCGTCAAGG
AGGGCGCCCCTCTCCCATTCTCGTACGATATCCTCACTACCGCGGTGCATTACGGGAACCGCGTGTTCAC
CAAGTACCCCGAGGATATCCCTGACTACTTCAAGCAGAGCTTCCCGGAGGGATACTCCTGGGAGCGGACG
ATGACCTTCGAAGACAAGGGTATCTGTACGATCCGCAGCGACATCTCGCTGGAAGGGGACTGTTTCTTCC
AGAACGTCCGTTTCAAGGGGACCAACTTTCCGCCGAACGGCCCGGTCATGCAGAAGAAGACCCTCAAGTG
GGAGCCGAGCACGGAGAAGCTGCACGTTCGGGACGGCCTCCTGGTCGGCAACATCAACATGGCGCTGCTG
CTGGAAGGCGGCGGCCACTACCTATGCGACTTCAAGACCACGTACAAAGCGAAGAAGGTCGTCCAGCTGC
CCGACGCGCACTTCGTGGACCACCGCATCGAAATCCTGGGGAACGATTCGGACTACAACAAGGTCAAGTT
GTACGAGCACGCTGTGGCACGCTATAGCCCGCTCCCGTCGCAGGTCTGGTTCGAAGGCGGCGGCGGGGAG
AACCTGTATTTCCAGGACTACAAGGACGACGACGACAAGTGATTTAAATAACCCCTTGGGGCCTCTAAAC
GGGTCTTGAGGGGTTTTTTGTTAACTAGCGTACGATCGAATTCCTGCAGCTCACGGTAACTGATGCCGTA
TTTGCAGTACCAGCGTACGGCCCACAGAATGATGTCACGCTGAAAATGCCGGCCTTTGAATGGGTTCATG
TGCAGCTCCATCAGCAAAAGGGGATGATAAGTTTATCACCACCGACTATTTGCAACAGTGCCGTTGATCG
TGCTATGATCGACTGATGTCATCAGCGGTGGAGTGCAATGTCGTGCAATACGAATGGCGAAAAGCCGAGC
TCATCGGTCAGCTTCTCAACCTTGGGGTTACCCCCGGCGGTGTGCTGCTGGTCCACAGCTCCTTCCGTAG
CGTCCGGCCCCTCGAAGATGGGCCACTTGGACTGATCGAGGCCCTGCGTGCTACGCTGGGTCCGGGAGGG
ACGCTCGTCATGCCCTCGTGGTCAGGTCTGGACGACGAGCCGTTCGATCCTGCCACGTCGCCCGTTACAC
CGGACCTTGGAGTTGTCTCTGACACATTCTGGCGCCTGCCAAATGTAAAGCGCAGCGCCCATCCATTTGC
CTTTGCGGCAGCGGGGCCACAGGCAGAGCAGATCATCTCTGATCCATTGCCCCTGCCACCTTACTCGCCT
GCAAGCCCGGTCGCCCGTGTCCATGAACTCGATGGGCAGGTACTTCTCCTCGGCGTGGGACACGATGCCA
ACACGACGCTGCATCTTGCCGAGTTGATGGCAAAGGTTCCCTATGGGGTGCCGAGACACTGCACCATTCT
TCAGGATGGCAAGTTGGTACGCGTCGATTATCTCGAGAATGACCACTGCTGTGAGCGCTTTGCCTTGGCG
GACAGGTGGCTCAAGGAGAAGAGCCTTCAGAAGGAAGGTCCAGTCGGTCATGCCTTTGCTCGGTTGATCC
GCTCCCGCGACATTGTGGCGACAGCCCTGGGTCAACTGGGCCGAGATCCGTTGATCTTCCTGCATCCGCC
AGAGGCGGGATGCGAAGAATGCGATGCCGCTCGCCAGTCGATTGGCTGAGCTCATGAGCGGAGAACGAGA
TGACGTTGGAGGGGCAAGGTCGCGCTGATTGCTGGGGCAACACGGGGGATCCACTAGTTCCATGAGCGTC
AGACCCCGTAGAAAAGATCAAAGGATCTTCTTGAGATCCTTTTTTTCTGCGCGTAATCTGCTGCTTGCAA
ACAAAAAAACCACCGCTACCAGCGGTGGTTTGTTTGCCGGATCAAGAGCTACCAACTCTTTTTCCGAAGG
TAACTGGCTTCAGCAGAGCGCAGATACCAAATACTGTCCTTCTAGTGTAGCCGTAGTTAGGCCACCACTT
CAAGAACTCTGTAGCACCGCCTACATACCTCGCTCTGCTAATCCTGTTACCAGTGGCTGCTGCCAGTGGC
GATAAGTCGTGTCTTACCGGGTTGGACTCAAGACGATAGTTACCGGATAAGGCGCAGCGGTCGGGCTGAA
CGGGGGGTTCGTGCACACAGCCCAGCTTGGAGCGAACGACCTACACCGAACTGAGATACCTACAGCGTGA
GCTATGAGAAAGCGCCACGCTTCCCGAGGGGAGAAAGGCGGACAGGTATCCGGTAAGCGGCAGGGTCGGA
ACAGGAGAGCGCACGAGGGAGCTTCCAGGGGGAAACGCCTGGTATCTTTATAGTCCTGTCGGGTTTCGCC
ACCTCTGACTTGAGCGTCGATTTTTGTGATGCTCGTCAGGGGGGCGGAGCCTATGGAAAAACGCCAGCAA
CGCGGCCTTTTTACGGTTCCTGGCCTTTTGCTGGCCTTTTGCTCACATGTTCTTTCCTGCGTTATCCCCT
GATTCTGTGGATAACCGTATTACCGCCTTTGAGTGAGCTGATACCGCTCGCCGCAGCCGAACGACCGAGC
GCAACGCGTGCGGCCGCGGTACCCGGGGATCCTCTAGAGTCGACCACCAAGGGCACCATCTCTGCTTGGG
CCACCCCGTTGGCCGCAGCCAGCTCGCTGAGAGCCGTGAACGACAGGGCGAACGCCAGCCCGCCGACGGC
GAGGGTTCCGACCGCTGCAACTCCCGGTGCAACCTTGTCCCGGTCTATTCTCTTCACTGCACCAGCTCCA
ATCTGGTGTGAATGCCCCTCGTCTGTTCGCGCAGGCGGGGGGCTCTATTCGTTTGTCAGCATCGAAAGTA
GCCAGATCAGGGATGCGTTGCAACCGCGTATGCCCAGGTCAGAAGAGTCGCACAAGAGTTGCAGACCCCT
GGAAAGAAAAATGGCCAGAGGGCGAAAACACCCTCTGACCAGCGGAGCGGGCGACGGGAATCGAACCCGC
GTAGCTAGTTTGGAAGAATGGGTGTCTGCCGACCACATATGGGCCGGTCAAGATAGGTTTTTACCCCCTC
TCGGCTGCATCCTCTAAGTGGAAAGAAATTGCAGGTCGTAGAAGCGCGTTGAAGCCTGAGAGTTGCACAG
GAGTTGCAACCCGGTAGCCTTGTTCACGACGAGAGGAGACCTAGTTGGCACGTCGCGGATGGGGATCGCT
GAAGACTCAGCGCAGCGGGAGGATCCAAGCCTCATACGTCAACCCGCAGGACGGTGTGAGGTACTACGCG
CTGCAGACCTACGACAACAAGATGGACGCCGAAGCCTGGCTCGCGGGCGAGAAGCGGCTCATCGAGATGG
AGACCTGGACCCCTCCACAGGACCGGGCGAAGAAGGCAGCCGCCAGCGCCATCACGCTGGAGGAGTACAC
CCGGAAGTGGCTCGTGGAGCGCGACCTCGCAGACGGCACCAGGGATCTGTACAGCGGGCACGCGGAGCGC
CGCATCTACCCGGTGCTAGGTGAAGTGGCGGTCACAGAGATGACGCCAGCTCTGGTGCGTGCGTGGTGGG
CCGGGATGGGTAGGAAGCACCCGACTGCCCGCCGGCATGCCTACAACGTCCTCCGGGCGGTGATGAACAC
AGCGGTCGAGGACAAGCTGATCGCAGAGAACCCGTGCCGGATCGAGCAGAAGGCAGCCGATGAGCGCGAC
GTAGAGGCGCTGACGCCTGAGGAGCTGGACATCGTCGCCGCTGAGATCTTCGAGCACTACCGGATCGCGG
CATACATCCTGGCGTGGACGAGCCTCCGGTTCGGAGAGCTGATCGAGCTTCGCCGCAAGGACATCGTGGA
CGACGGCATGACGATGAAGCTCCGGGTGCGCCGTGGCGCTTCCCGCGTGGGGAACAAGATCGTCGTTGGC
AACGCCAAGACCGTCCGGTCGAAGCGTCCTGTGACGGTTCCGCCTCACGTCGCGGAGATGATCCGAGCGC
ACATGAAGGACCGTACGAAGATGAACAAGGGCCCCGAGGCATTCCTGGTGACCACGACGCAGGGCAACCG
GCTGTCGAAGTCCGCGTTCACCAA
Features (pLannotate 1.2.2; 13 found; start..end, strand, type, name):
    285..389     -  CDS            32 (fragment): VG32_BPML5 - Protein predicted: Swiss-Prot protein existence level 4. From Mycobacterium phage L5 (Mycobacteriophage L5).
    445..549     +  CDS            Y4104_STRCO (fragment): Protein inferred from homology: Swiss-Prot protein existence level 3. From Streptomyces coelicolor (strain ATCC BAA-471 / A3(2) / M145).
    607..626     +  promoter       tight TRE promoter (fragment): Tet-responsive promoter PTight, consisting of seven tet operator sequences followed by the minimal CMV promoter
    633..650     +  promoter       tight TRE promoter (fragment): Tet-responsive promoter PTight, consisting of seven tet operator sequences followed by the minimal CMV promoter
    664..682     +  promoter       T7 promoter: promoter for bacteriophage T7 RNA polymerase
   1463..2149    +  CDS            Dendra2: Dendra2 is a photoconvertible green fluorescent protein published in 2006, derived from Dendronephthya sp.. It has high acid sensitivity.
   2189..2209    +  CDS            FLAG (fragment): FLAG® epitope tag, followed by an enterokinase cleavage site
   2218..2260    +  terminator     T7 terminator (fragment): transcription terminator for bacteriophage T7 RNA polymerase
   2466..3266    +  CDS            ApmR: aminoglycoside 3-N-acetyltransferase type IV ; aac(3)IV; confers resistance to apramycin (Paget and Davies, 1996)
   3333..3350    -  misc_feature   MCS (fragment): pBluescript multiple cloning site
   3391..3979    +  rep_origin     ori: high-copy-number ColE1/pMB1/pBR322/pUC origin of replication
   4147..4175    +  misc_feature   MCS (fragment): pUC18/19 multiple cloning site
   4735..223     +  CDS            33 (across the origin): VINT_BPML5 - Also known as int. Protein inferred from homology: Swiss-Prot protein existence level 3. Integrase is necessary for integration of the phage into the host genome by site-specific recombination. From Mycobacterium phage L5 (Mycobacteriophage L5).
