[The description below was written by a language model from this plasmid's Addgene catalogue record and pLannotate feature annotations shown in this document.]
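Description:
pMSR:MSMEG_0775:Dendra is a 5,624 nt integrating mycobacterial expression vector built on the pMSR:Dendra backbone, part of a Mycobacterial Systems Resource collection of tagged Mycobacterium smegmatis genes. It is propagated in E. coli through a high-copy ColE1/pUC-type origin and selected with apramycin via the aac(3)IV acetyltransferase gene. It carries no mycobacterial replication origin. Instead, it encodes the mycobacteriophage L5 integrase (annotated as spanning the sequence origin), with an adjacent fragment of L5 gene 32. This arrangement is consistent with the catalogue description of site-specific insertion at the chromosomal L5 attachment site, which gives stable single-copy integration in mycobacteria.

The payload is the M. smegmatis open reading frame MSMEG_0775, inserted by ligation-independent cloning and derived from the M. smegmatis genome sequence. The record does not state the function of this gene, and the insert itself is not annotated in the feature table, although the gap between the promoter region and Dendra2 is where it would lie. The gene is fused at its C terminus, through a Gly-Ala linker, to Dendra2, a green-to-red photoconvertible fluorescent protein, followed by a single FLAG epitope. Expression in mycobacteria is driven by the pmycTetO promoter. The two short hits labelled as TRE promoter fragments most likely reflect its tet operator sequences, which would permit Tet repressor-based regulation. A T7 promoter just downstream and a partial T7 terminator after the FLAG tag allow the same fusion to be expressed in E. coli strains supplying T7 RNA polymerase. The stated purpose is a C-terminal fluorescent fusion, which suits localisation imaging of the protein in live mycobacteria, and the FLAG tag allows antibody-based detection or purification.
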