Addgene plasmid #174919: pMSR:MSMEG_0775:Dendra
Purpose: C-term fluorescent fusion
Depositing lab: Keith Derbyshire & Joseph Wade. Depositing organization: Wadsworth Center, New York State Department of Health. Publication: A Mycobacterial Systems Resource for the Research Community. Judd JA, Canestrari J, Clark R, Joseph A, Lapierre P, Lasek-Nesselquist E, Mir M, Palumbo M, Smith C, Stone M, Upadhyay A, Wirth SE, Dedrick RM, Meier CG, Russell DA, Dills A, Dove E, Kester J, Wolf ID, Zhu J, Rubin ER, Fortune S, Hatfull GF, Gray TA, Wade JT, Derbyshire KM. mBio. 2021 Mar 2;12(2). pii: mBio.02401-20. doi: 10.1128/mBio.02401-20. PubMed 33653882.
Backbone
  Vector backbone: pMSR:Dendra
  Vector type: Bacterial Expression ; Integrating Mycobacterial Expression Vector attL5. T7 expression in E. coli
Growth in bacteria
  Bacterial resistance: Apramycin, 25 μg/mL
  Growth temperature: 37°C
  Growth strain: DH5alpha
  Copy number: High Copy
Gene/Insert
  Gene/Insert name: MSMEG_0775
  Species: M. smegmatis
  Promoter: pmycTetO
  Tag / fusion protein: Gly-Ala Linker/Dendra2/1x Flag Tag (C terminal on insert)
  Cloning method: Ligation Independent Cloning
  Sequencing primers: 5′ TGATAGAGTTTGTCCTCCCTATCAG; 3′ TCCATATGCACCTTGACACG
Resource information
  A portion of this plasmid was derived from a plasmid made by: CP000480.1
Terms and licenses: Academic/Nonprofit Terms; Industry Terms: Not Available to Industry
Depositor comments: 5' cloning site: AseI (destroyed), 3' cloning site: HindIII (not destroyed)
How to cite: pMSR:MSMEG_0775:Dendra was a gift from Keith Derbyshire & Joseph Wade (Addgene plasmid # 174919 ; http://n2t.net/addgene:174919 ; RRID:Addgene_174919)
