>Addgene plasmid #174919 | pMSR:MSMEG_0775:Dendra | depositor partial sequence | sequence record 339313 | partial
ATGAAACTGCTACCGCTGACCCCGCCCGGTCAGACGCCGACCCGGGTGATGACCATCGCGGGCACCGATT
CCGGTGGCGGCGCGGGCATCCAGGCCGATCTGCGCACGTTCGCCATGCTGGGCGTGCACGGCTGTGTCGC
GGTGGCAGCCGTCACGGTGCAGAATTCGGTGGGGGTCAAGGGATTTCACGAGGTTCCGGTCGACATCATC
GCAGGGCAGATCCAGGTGGTCGCCGAGGACATCGGCATCCAGGCCGCCAAGACCGGCATGCTGGCGTCAG
CAGAGATCATCGGTGCGGTCGCCGAGACCTGGCGCGGGCTGGGCACCGAAGCCCCGCTGGTGGTCGATCC
GGTGTGCGCGTCGATGCACGGCGATCCGCTGCTGCATCCCAGTGCCCTCGATTCGGTGCGCAACGAACTG
TTTCCGATCGCCTCACTGGTGACACCGAACCTCGACGAGGTCCGGCTCATCACCGGCATCGAGGTGGTGG
ACGAGGCCACGCAGCGCGACGCCGCCAAGGCGCTGCACGCTCTGGGTCCCAAGTGGGCACTGGTCAAGGG
CGGGCACCTGCGCACGTCGGCGCAGAGCCCCGATCTGCTGTACAACGGCACCGACTTCTACGAGTTCGGC
GCCGAGCGGATCGACACCGGACACGACCACGGCGCCGGGGACACCCTCGCCGCGGCCGCGGCCTGCGCGC
TGGCACACGGCATGGATATGCCCGACGCGGTAGCGTTCGCCAAAGGGTGGGTGACCGAATGTCTGCGTGC
GGCATATCCGTTGGGCCACGGCCACGGCCCGGTGTCGGCCCTGTTCAGGTTGCACCATGGCTCG
